Addgene plasmid #27739: pUT1149-HQ858693
Depositing lab: John Gray & Erich Grotewold. Depositing organization: University of Toledo. Publication: The Maize TFome--development of a transcription factor open reading frame collection for functional genomics. Burdo B, Gray J, Goetting-Minesky MP, Wittler B, Hunt M, Li T, Velliquette D, Thomas J, Gentzel I, dos Santos Brito M, Mejia-Guerra MK, Connolly LN, Qaisi D, Li W, Casas MI, Doseff AI, Grotewold E. Plant J. 2014 Oct;80(2):356-66. doi: 10.1111/tpj.12623. Epub 2014 Aug 26. PubMed 25053252.
Backbone
  Vector backbone: pENTR/D
  Backbone manufacturer: Invitrogen
  Backbone size w/o insert (bp): 2580
  Vector type: Entry vector
Growth in bacteria
  Bacterial resistance: Kanamycin, 50 μg/mL
  Growth temperature: 37°C
  Growth strain: DH5alpha
  Growth instructions: E. coli TOP10
  Copy number: Low Copy
Gene/Insert
  Gene/Insert name: ZmMYB39 transcription factor from AM156907
  Species: Zea mays
  Insert size (bp): 768
  GenBank ID: HQ858693
  Entrez Gene: myb39
  Cloning method: Restriction Enzyme
  Sequencing primers: 5′ M13 For; 3′ M13 Rev
Terms and licenses: Academic/Nonprofit Terms; Industry Terms: Not Available to Industry
Depositor comments: This CDS was amplified using PCR from a full length cDNA template from the Maize Full-length cDNA Project (www.maizecdna.org) and the PCR product included the stop codon. The PCR product was cloned into a Gateway pENTR/D vector. Further information on this gene may be obtained at www.grassius.org using the GenBank number. (The second half of the plasmid name is the GenBank Number for the sequence of the insert)
How to cite: pUT1149-HQ858693 was a gift from John Gray & Erich Grotewold (Addgene plasmid # 27739 ; http://n2t.net/addgene:27739 ; RRID:Addgene_27739)
