[The description below was written by a language model from this plasmid's Addgene catalogue record and pLannotate feature annotations shown in this document.]
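Description:
pUT1149-HQ858693 is a Gateway entry clone built on the Invitrogen pENTR/D backbone. It carries the coding sequence of the maize (Zea mays) R2R3-type MYB family transcription factor ZmMYB39 and belongs to the Maize TFome collection of transcription factor open reading frames. The plasmid is propagated in E. coli under kanamycin selection, provided by an aph(3')-Ia aminoglycoside phosphotransferase gene, and replicates from a ColE1/pUC-type origin. The annotation describes that origin as high copy, whereas the catalogue entry lists the plasmid as low copy. The full sequence record is 3,348 nt, which matches the sum of the stated backbone and insert sizes.

The 768 bp insert was PCR-amplified from a full-length cDNA template and retains its native stop codon, so it suits native or N-terminally tagged expression but not C-terminal fusions. It sits between attL1 and attL2 recombination sites. The automated annotation labels the ORF as rice MYB30, which reflects similarity to the closest curated homologue rather than the identity of the insert. No promoter drives the ORF in the sense direction: the only promoter annotated is a T7 promoter just outside attL2, pointing back toward the insert, a standard backbone feature. The rrnB T1 and T2 terminators upstream of attL1 shield the cloning region from read-through transcription. The small lacI and lacZα fragments are backbone remnants with no evident function.

The clone is not an expression construct. An LR Clonase reaction transfers the ZmMYB39 ORF into attR-bearing destination vectors chosen for the experiment, supporting the functional genomics purpose of the collection.
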