Features (pLannotate 1.2.2; 10 found; start..end, strand, type, name):
      1..100     +  protein_bind   attL1: mutant version of attL; recombination site for the Gateway® LR reaction LR Clonase™
    121..885     +  CDS            MYB30: MYB30_ORYSJ - Experimental evidence at protein level: Swiss-Prot protein existence level 1. Acts as negative regulator of cold tolerance. Negatively regulates beta-amylase genes at the transcriptional level in response to cold stress. Suppresses beta-amylase gene expression by interacting with TIFY11A/JAZ9. Maltose produced by beta-amylases has a role in protecting cell membranes under cold stress conditions in rice and may contribute to the cold tolerance as a compatible solute. From Oryza sativa subsp. japonica (Rice).
    905..1004    -  protein_bind   attL2: mutant version of attL; recombination site for the Gateway® LR reaction LR Clonase™
   1022..1040    -  promoter       T7 promoter: promoter for bacteriophage T7 RNA polymerase
   1174..1983    +  CDS            KanR: aminoglycoside phosphotransferase; aph(3')-Ia; confers resistance to kanamycin in bacteria or G418 (Geneticin®) in eukaryotes
   2130..2718    +  rep_origin     ori: high-copy-number ColE1/pMB1/pBR322/pUC origin of replication
   2901..2993    +  CDS            lacI (fragment): lac repressor; lacI; The lac repressor binds to the lac operator to inhibit transcription in E. coli. This inhibition can be relieved by adding lactose or isopropyl-β-D-thiogalactopyranoside (IPTG).
   3048..3075    -  terminator     rrnB T2 terminator: transcription terminator T2 from the E. coli rrnB gene
   3207..3250    +  terminator     rrnB T1 terminator: Escherichia coli rrnB; transcription terminator T1 from the E. coli rrnB gene
   3297..3333    -  CDS            lacZα (fragment): LacZα fragment of β-galactosidase; lacZ fragment
>Addgene plasmid #27739 | pUT1149-HQ858693 | depositor full sequence | sequence record 13043 | Author sequence
CAAATAATGATTTTATTTTGACTGATAGTGACCTGTTCGTTGCAACAAATTGATGAGCAATGCTTTTTTA
TAATGCCAACTTTGTACAAAAAAGCAGGCTCCGCGGCCGCCCCCTTCACCATGGGCCGCTCTCCGTGCTG
CGAGAAGATGGGGCTGAAGAGGGGTCCGTGGACGGCCGAGGAGGACAGGATTCTGGTGGTGCACGTCGAG
CGCCACGGCCACAGCAACTGGCGCGCGCTGCCCAAGCAGGCGGGCCTGCTCCGCTGCGGCAAGAGCTGCC
GCCTCCGCTGGATCAACTACCTGCGCCCCGACATCAAGCGCGGCAACTTCAGCCGGGAGGAGGAGGACGC
CATCATACAGCTCCACCAAATGCTCGGCAACAGATGGTCGACAATCGCTGCCAGGCTGCCGGGGAGGACG
GACAACGAGATCAAGAACGTCTGGCACACCCACCTCAAGAAGCGCCTGGAGGCACAGCCAGCCAGCCAGC
AGGCGCCCAAGCGCAAGCCCACGAAGAAGCAGCAGCCCGAGCCCGTAACGACGCTCGAGGGGCCGGCCGG
GGCCGTGCCGCCGGTGTCGCCGGAGCGGTCACTCTCCACGACGACGTCAACCACCACCAGCACCGCGGAC
TACTCGGCCGCCTCGTCGCTGGAGAACGCGGACGACAGCTTCACATCGGAGGAGGACTACTACCAGATCG
ACGACAGCTTCTGGTCCGAGACGCTGGCGATGACGACGACGGTGGACAGCTTCGAGTCCGGGGTGCAGCA
GGCGGAGGGCAGCTTCGGCGCGTCGGCGGCGGCGCCGTCGTCGACCAACGACGACATGGACTTCTGGCTC
AAGCTGTTCATGCAGGCCAGCGACATGCAGAATTTGCCCCAGATTATTAAGGGTGGGCGCGCCGACCCAG
CTTTCTTGTACAAAGTTGGCATTATAAGAAAGCATTGCTTATCAATTTGTTGCAACGAACAGGTCACTAT
CAGTCAAAATAAAATCATTATTTGCCATCCAGCTGATATCCCCTATAGTGAGTCGTATTACATGGTCATA
GCTGTTTCCTGGCAGCTCTGGCCCGTGTCTCAAAATCTCTGATGTTACATTGCACAAGATAAAAATATAT
CATCATGAACAATAAAACTGTCTGCTTACATAAACAGTAATACAAGGGGTGTTATGAGCCATATTCAACG
GGAAACGTCGAGGCCGCGATTAAATTCCAACATGGATGCTGATTTATATGGGTATAAATGGGCTCGCGAT
AATGTCGGGCAATCAGGTGCGACAATCTATCGCTTGTATGGGAAGCCCGATGCGCCAGAGTTGTTTCTGA
AACATGGCAAAGGTAGCGTTGCCAATGATGTTACAGATGAGATGGTCAGACTAAACTGGCTGACGGAATT
TATGCCTCTTCCGACCATCAAGCATTTTATCCGTACTCCTGATGATGCATGGTTACTCACCACTGCGATC
CCCGGAAAAACAGCATTCCAGGTATTAGAAGAATATCCTGATTCAGGTGAAAATATTGTTGATGCGCTGG
CAGTGTTCCTGCGCCGGTTGCATTCGATTCCTGTTTGTAATTGTCCTTTTAACAGCGATCGCGTATTTCG
TCTCGCTCAGGCGCAATCACGAATGAATAACGGTTTGGTTGATGCGAGTGATTTTGATGACGAGCGTAAT
GGCTGGCCTGTTGAACAAGTCTGGAAAGAAATGCATAAACTTTTGCCATTCTCACCGGATTCAGTCGTCA
CTCATGGTGATTTCTCACTTGATAACCTTATTTTTGACGAGGGGAAATTAATAGGTTGTATTGATGTTGG
ACGAGTCGGAATCGCAGACCGATACCAGGATCTTGCCATCCTATGGAACTGCCTCGGTGAGTTTTCTCCT
TCATTACAGAAACGGCTTTTTCAAAAATATGGTATTGATAATCCTGATATGAATAAATTGCAGTTTCATT
TGATGCTCGATGAGTTTTTCTAATCAGAATTGGTTAATTGGTTGTAACACTGGCAGAGCATTACGCTGAC
TTGACGGGACGGCGCAAGCTCATGACCAAAATCCCTTAACGTGAGTTACGCGTCGTTCCACTGAGCGTCA
GACCCCGTAGAAAAGATCAAAGGATCTTCTTGAGATCCTTTTTTTCTGCGCGTAATCTGCTGCTTGCAAA
CAAAAAAACCACCGCTACCAGCGGTGGTTTGTTTGCCGGATCAAGAGCTACCAACTCTTTTTCCGAAGGT
AACTGGCTTCAGCAGAGCGCAGATACCAAATACTGTCCTTCTAGTGTAGCCGTAGTTAGGCCACCACTTC
AAGAACTCTGTAGCACCGCCTACATACCTCGCTCTGCTAATCCTGTTACCAGTGGCTGCTGCCAGTGGCG
ATAAGTCGTGTCTTACCGGGTTGGACTCAAGACGATAGTTACCGGATAAGGCGCAGCGGTCGGGCTGAAC
GGGGGGTTCGTGCACACAGCCCAGCTTGGAGCGAACGACCTACACCGAACTGAGATACCTACAGCGTGAG
CATTGAGAAAGCGCCACGCTTCCCGAAGGGAGAAAGGCGGACAGGTATCCGGTAAGCGGCAGGGTCGGAA
CAGGAGAGCGCACGAGGGAGCTTCCAGGGGGAAACGCCTGGTATCTTTATAGTCCTGTCGGGTTTCGCCA
CCTCTGACTTGAGCGTCGATTTTTGTGATGCTCGTCAGGGGGGCGGAGCCTATGGAAAAACGCCAGCAAC
GCGGCCTTTTTACGGTTCCTGGCCTTTTGCTGGCCTTTTGCTCACATGTTCTTTCCTGCGTTATCCCCTG
ATTCTGTGGATAACCGTATTACCGCCTTTGAGTGAGCTGATACCGCTCGCCGCAGCCGAACGACCGAGCG
CAGCGAGTCAGTGAGCGAGGAAGCGGAAGAGCGCCCAATACGCAAACCGCCTCTCCCCGCGCGTTGGCCG
ATTCATTAATGCAGCTGGCACGACAGGTTTCCCGACTGGAAAGCGGGCAGTGAGCGCAACGCAATTAATA
CGCGTACCGCTAGCCAGGAAGAGTTTGTAGAAACGCAAAAAGGCCATCCGTCAGGATGGCCTTCTGCTTA
GTTTGATGCCTGGCAGTTTATGGCGGGCGTCCTGCCCGCCACCCTCCGGGCCGTTGCTTCACAACGTTCA
AATCCGCTCCCGGCGGATTTGTCCTACTCAGGAGAGCGTTCACCGACAAACAACAGATAAAACGAAAGGC
CCAGTCTTCCGACTGAGCCTTTCGTTTTATTTGATGCCTGGCAGTTCCCTACTCTCGCGTTAACGCTAGC
ATGGATGTTTTCCCAGTCACGACGTTGTAAAACGACGGCCAGTCTTAAGCTCGGGCCC
