>Addgene plasmid #27739 | pUT1149-HQ858693 | addgene partial sequence | sequence record 34065 | 27739 with M13pUC-fwd
ATGATTTTATTTTGACTGATAGTGACCTGTTCGTTGCAACAAATTGATGAGCAATGCTTTTTTATAATGC
CAACTTTGTACAAAAAAGCAGGCTCCGCGGCCGCCCCCTTCACCATGGGCCGCTCTCCGTGCTGCGAGAA
GATGGGGCTGAAGAGGGGTCCGTGGACGGCCGAGGAGGACAGGATTCTGGTGGTGCACGTCGAGCGCCAC
GGCCACAGCAACTGGCGCGCGCTGCCCAAGCAGGCGGGCCTGCTCCGCTGCGGCAAGAGCTGCCGCCTCC
GCTGGATCAACTACCTGCGCCCCGACATCAAGCGCGGCAACTTCAGCCGGGAGGAGGAGGACGCCATCAT
ACAGCTCCACCAAATGCTCGGCAACAGATGGTCGACAATCGCTGCCAGGCTGCCGGGGAGGACGGACAAC
GAGATCAAGAACGTCTGGCACACCCACCTCAAGAAGCGCCTGGAGGCACAGCCAGCCAGCCAGCAGGCGC
CCAAGCGCAAGCCCACGAAGAAGCAGCAGCCCGAGCCCGTAACGACGCTCGAGGGGCCGGCCGGGGCCGT
GCCGCCGGTGTCGCCGGAGCGGTCACTCTCCACGACGACGTCAACCACCACCAGCACCGCGGACTACTCG
GCCGCCTCGTCGCTGGAGAACGCGGACGACAGCTTCACATCGGAGGAGGACTACTACCAGATCGACGACA
GCTTCTGGTCCGAGACGCTGGCGATGACGACGACGGTGGACAGCTTCGAGTCCGGGGTGCAGCA
